>Addgene plasmid #168273 | pMRX-IPU-GFP-MYH9 | addgene full sequence | sequence record 331458 | Addgene NGS Result
CTAGAGAACCATCAGATGTTTCCAGGGTGCCCCAAGGACCTGAAATGACCCTGTGCCTTATTTGAACTAA
CCAATCAGTTCGCTTCTCGCTTCTGTTCGCGCGCTTCTGCTCCCCGAGCTCAATAAAAGAGCCCACAACC
CCTCACTCGGCGCGCCAGTCCTCCGATTGACTGAGTCGCCCGGGTACCCGTGTATCCAATAAACCCTCTT
GCAGTTGCATCCGACTTGTGGTCTCGCTGTTCCTTGGGAGGGTCTCCTCTGAGTGATTGACTACCCGTCA
GCGGGGGTCTTTCATTTGGGGGCTCGTCCGGGATCGGGAGACCCCTGCCCAGGGACCACCGACCCACCAC
CGGGAGGTAAGCTGGCCAGCAACTTATCTGTGTCTGTCCGATTGTCTAGTGTCTATGACTGATTTTATGC
GCCTGCGTCGGTACTAGTTAGCTAACTAGCTCTGTATCTGGCGGACCCGTGGTGGAACTGACGAGTTCGG
AACACCCGGCCGCAACCCTGGGAGACGTCCCAGGGACTTCGGGGGCCGTTTTTGTGGCCCGACCTGAGTC
CAAAAATCCCGATCGTTTTGGACTCTTTGGTGCACCCCCCTTAGAGGAGGGATATGTGGTTCTGGTAGGA
GACGAGAACCTAAAACAGTTCCCGCCTCCGTCTGAATTTTTGCTTTCGGTTTGGGACCGAAGCCGCGCCG
CGCGTCTTGTCTGCTGCAGCATCGTTCTGTGTTGTCTCTGTCTGACTGTGTTTCTGTATTTGTCTGAAAA
TATGGGCCCGGGCCAGACTGTTACCACTCCCTTAAGTTTGACCTTAGGTCACTGGAAAGATGTCGAGCGG
ATCGCTCACAACCAGTCGGTAGATGTCAAGAAGAGACGTTGGGTTACCTTCTGCTCTGCAGAATGGCCAA
CCTTTAACGTCGGATGGCCGCGAGACGGCACCTTTAACCGAGACCTCATCACCCAGGTTAAGATCAAGGT
CTTTTCACCTGGCCCGCATGGACACCCAGACCAGGTCCCCTACATCGTGACCTGGGAAGCCTTGGCTTTT
GACCCCCCTCCCTGGGTCAAGCCCTTTGTACACCCTAAGCCTCCGCCTCCTCTTCCTCCATCCGCCCCGT
CTCTCCCCCTTGAACCTCCTCGTTCGACCCCGCCTCGATCCTCCCTTTATCCAGCCCTCACTCCTTCTCT
AGGCGCCCCCATATGGCCATATGAGATCTTATATGGGGCACCCCCGCCCCTTGTAAACTTCCCTGACCCT
GACATGACAAGAGTTACTAACAGCCCCTCTCTCCAAGCTCACTTACAGGCTCTCTACTTAGTCCAGCACG
AAGTCTGGAGACCTCTGGCGGCAGCCTACCAAGAACAACTGGACCGACCGGTGGTACCTCACCCTTACCG
AGTCGGCGACACAGTGTGGGTCCGCCGACACCAGACTAAGAACCTAGAACCTCGCTGGAAAGGACCTTAC
ACAGTCCTGCTGACCACCCCCACCGCCCTCAAAGTAGACGGCATCGCAGCTTGGATACACGCCGCCCACG
TGAAGGCTGCCGACCCCGGGGGTGGACCATCCTCTAGACTGCCGGATCTGCCATCGATATAAAGCTTGCC
ACCATGGTGAGCAAGGGCGAGGAGCTGTTCACCGGGGTGGTGCCCATCCTGGTCGAGCTGGACGGCGACG
TAAACGGCCACAAGTTCAGCGTGTCCGGCGAGGGCGAGGGCGATGCCACCTACGGCAAGCTGACCCTGAA
GTTCATCTGCACCACCGGCAAGCTGCCCGTGCCCTGGCCCACCCTCGTGACCACCCTGACCTACGGCGTG
CAGTGCTTCAGCCGCTACCCCGACCACATGAAGCAGCACGACTTCTTCAAGTCCGCCATGCCCGAAGGCT
ACGTCCAGGAGCGCACCATCTTCTTCAAGGACGACGGCAACTACAAGACCCGCGCCGAGGTGAAGTTCGA
GGGCGACACCCTGGTGAACCGCATCGAGCTGAAGGGCATCGACTTCAAGGAGGACGGCAACATCCTGGGG
CACAAGCTGGAGTACAACTACAACAGCCACAACGTCTATATCATGGCCGACAAGCAGAAGAACGGCATCA
AGGTGAACTTCAAGATCCGCCACAACATCGAGGACGGCAGCGTGCAGCTCGCCGACCACTACCAGCAGAA
CACCCCCATCGGCGACGGCCCCGTGCTGCTGCCCGACAACCACTACCTGAGCACCCAGTCCAAACTGAGC
AAAGACCCCAACGAGAAGCGCGATCACATGGTCCTGCTGGAGTTCGTGACCGCCGCCGGGATCACTCTCG
GCATGGACGAGCTGTACAAGGGTTCAGGCTCGGGATCC
[5877 nt withheld, positions 2349-8225]
TAAGAATTCGGGTCTCGAGTAAAGCGGCCGCTACGTAAATTCCGCCCCCCCCCCTAACGTTACTGGCCGA
AGCCGCTTGGAATAAGGCCGGTGTGCGTTTGTCTATATGTTATTTTCCACCATATTGCCGTCTTTTGGCA
ATGTGAGGGCCCGGAAACCTGGCCCTGTCTTCTTGACGAGCATTCCTAGGGGTCTTTCCCCTCTCGCCAA
AGGAATGCAAGGTCTGTTGAATGTCGTGAAGGAAGCAGTTCCTCTGGAAGTTTCTTGAAGACAAACAACG
TCTGTAGCGACCCTTTGCAGGCAGCGGAACCCCCCACCTGGCGACAGGTGCCTCTGCGGCCAAAAGCCAC
GTGTATAAGATACACCTGCAAAGGCGGCACAACCCCAGTGCCACGTTGTGAGTTGGATAGTTGTGGAAAG
AGTCAAATGGCTCTCCTCAAGCGTATTCAACAAGGGGCTGAAGGATGCCCAGAAGGTACCCCATTGTATG
GGATCTGATCTGGGGCCTCGGTGCACATGCTTTACATGTGTTTAGTCGAGGTTAAAAAAACGTCTAGGCC
CCCCGAACCACGGGGACGTGGTTTTCCTTTGAAAAACACGATGATAATATGGCCACAACCGTCGACATGA
CCGAGTACAAGCCCACGGTGCGCCTCGCCACCCGCGACGACGTCCCCCGGGCCGTACGCACCCTCGCCGC
CGCGTTCGCCGACTACCCCGCCACGCGCCACACCGTCGACCCGGACCGCCACATCGAGCGGGTCACCGAG
CTGCAAGAACTCTTCCTCACGCGCGTCGGGCTCGACATCGGCAAGGTGTGGGTCGCGGACGACGGCGCCG
CGGTGGCGGTCTGGACCACGCCGGAGAGCGTCGAAGCGGGGGCGGTGTTCGCCGAGATCGGCCCGCGCAT
GGCCGAGTTGAGCGGTTCCCGGCTGGCCGCGCAGCAACAGATGGAAGGCCTCCTGGCGCCGCACCGGCCC
AAGGAGCCCGCGTGGTTCCTGGCCACCGTCGGCGTCTCGCCCGACCACCAGGGCAAGGGTCTGGGCAGCG
CCGTCGTGCTCCCCGGAGTGGAGGCGGCCGAGCGCGCCGGGGTGCCCGCCTTCCTGGAGACCTCCGCGCC
CCGCAACCTCCCCTTCTACGAGCGGCTCGGCTTCACCGTCACCGCCGACGTCGAGGTGCCCGAAGGACCG
CGCACCTGGTGCATGACCCGCAAGCCCGGTGCCTGAGTCGACCGCCCGCCCCACGACCCGCAGCGCCCGA
CCGAAAGGAGCGCACGACCCCATGGCTCGACGATAAAATAAAAGATTTTATTTAGTCTCCAGAAAAAGGG
GGGAATGAAAGACCCCACCTGTAGGTTTGGCAAGCTAGCTTAAGTAACGCCATTTTGCAAGGCATGGAAA
AATACATAACTGAGAATAGAGAAGTTCAGATCAAGGTCAGGAACAGATGGAACAGCTGAATATGGGCCAA
ACAGGATATCTGTGGTAAGCAGTTCCTGCCCCGGCTCAGGGCCAAGAACAGATGGAACAGCTGAATATGG
GCCAAACAGGATATCTGTGGTAAGCAGTTCCTGCCCCGGCTCAGGGCCAAGAACAGATGGTCCCCAGATG
CGGTCCAGCCCTCAGCAGTTTCTAGAGAACCATCAGATGTTTCCAGGGTGCCCCAAGGACCTGAAATGAC
CCTGTGCCTTATTTGAACTAACCAATCAGTTCGCTTCTCGCTTCTGTTCGCGCGCTTCTGCTCCCCGAGC
TCAATAAAAGAGCCCACAACCCCTCACTCGGGGCGCCAGTCCTCCGATTGACTGAGTCGCCCGGGTACCC
GTGTATCCAATAAACCCTCTTGCAGTTGCATCCGACTTGTGGTCTCGCTGTTCCTTGGGAGGGTCTCCTC
TGAGTGATTGACTACCCGTCAGCGGGGGTCTTTCACATGCAGCATGTATCAAAATTAATTTGGTTTTTTT
TCTTAAGTATTTACATTAAATGGCCATAGTTGCATTAATGAATCGGCCAACGCGCGGGGAGAGGCGGTTT
GCGTATTGGGCGCTCTTCCGCTTCCTCGCTCACTGACTCGCTGCGCTCGGTCGTTCGGCTGCGGCGAGCG
GTATCAGCTCACTCAAAGGCGGTAATACGGTTATCCACAGAATCAGGGGATAACGCAGGAAAGAACATGT
GAGCAAAAGGCCAGCAAAAGGCCAGGAACCGTAAAAAGGCCGCGTTGCTGGCGTTTTTCCATAGGCTCCG
CCCCCCTGACGAGCATCACAAAAATCGACGCTCAAGTCAGAGGTGGCGAAACCCGACAGGACTATAAAGA
TACCAGGCGTTTCCCCCTGGAAGCTCCCTCGTGCGCTCTCCTGTTCCGACCCTGCCGCTTACCGGATACC
TGTCCGCCTTTCTCCCTTCGGGAAGCGTGGCGCTTTCTCATAGCTCACGCTGTAGGTATCTCAGTTCGGT
GTAGGTCGTTCGCTCCAAGCTGGGCTGTGTGCACGAACCCCCCGTTCAGCCCGACCGCTGCGCCTTATCC
GGTAACTATCGTCTTGAGTCCAACCCGGTAAGACACGACTTATCGCCACTGGCAGCAGCCACTGGTAACA
GGATTAGCAGAGCGAGGTATGTAGGCGGTGCTACAGAGTTCTTGAAGTGGTGGCCTAACTACGGCTACAC
TAGAAGAACAGTATTTGGTATCTGCGCTCTGCTGAAGCCAGTTACCTTCGGAAAAAGAGTTGGTAGCTCT
TGATCCGGCAAACAAACCACCGCTGGTAGCGGTGGTTTTTTTGTTTGCAAGCAGCAGATTACGCGCAGAA
AAAAAGGATCTCAAGAAGATCCTTTGATCTTTTCTACGGGGTCTGACGCTCAGTGGAACGAAAACTCACG
TTAAGGGATTTTGGTCATGAGATTATCAAAAAGGATCTTCACCTAGATCCTTTTGCGGCCGGCCGCAAAT
CAATCTAAAGTATATATGAGTAAACTTGGTCTGACAGTTACCAATGCTTAATCAGTGAGGCACCTATCTC
AGCGATCTGTCTATTTCGTTCATCCATAGTTGCCTGACTCCCCGTCGTGTAGATAACTACGATACGGGAG
GGCTTACCATCTGGCCCCAGTGCTGCAATGATACCGCGAGACCCACGCTCACCGGCTCCAGATTTATCAG
CAATAAACCAGCCAGCCGGAAGGGCCGAGCGCAGAAGTGGTCCTGCAACTTTATCCGCCTCCATCCAGTC
TATTAATTGTTGCCGGGAAGCTAGAGTAAGTAGTTCGCCAGTTAATAGTTTGCGCAACGTTGTTGCCATT
GCTACAGGCATCGTGGTGTCACGCTCGTCGTTTGGTATGGCTTCATTCAGCTCCGGTTCCCAACGATCAA
GGCGAGTTACATGATCCCCCATGTTGTGCAAAAAAGCGGTTAGCTCCTTCGGTCCTCCGATCGTTGTCAG
AAGTAAGTTGGCCGCAGTGTTATCACTCATGGTTATGGCAGCACTGCATAATTCTCTTACTGTCATGCCA
TCCGTAAGATGCTTTTCTGTGACTGGTGAGTACTCAACCAAGTCATTCTGAGAATAGTGTATGCGGCGAC
CGAGTTGCTCTTGCCCGGCGTCAACACGGGATAATACCGCGCCACATAGCAGAACTTTAAAAGTGCTCAT
CATTGGAAAACGTTCTTCGGGGCGAAAACTCTCAAGGATCTTACCGCTGTTGAGATCCAGTTCGATGTAA
CCCACTCGTGCACCCAACTGATCTTCAGCATCTTTTACTTTCACCAGCGTTTCTGGGTGAGCAAAAACAG
GAAGGCAAAATGCCGCAAAAAAGGGAATAAGGGCGACACGGAAATGTTGAATACTCATACTCTTCCTTTT
TCAATATTATTGAAGCATTTATCAGGGTTATTGTCTCATGAGCGGATACATATTTGAATGTATTTAGAAA
AATAAACAAATAGGGGTTCCGCGCACATTTCCCCGAAAAGTGCCACCTGACGTCTAAGAAACCATTATTA
TCATGACATTAACCTATAAAAATAGGCGTATCACGAGGCCCTTTCGTCTTCACTATAGGAGCTTGGCCCA
TTGCATACGTTGTATCCATATCATAATATGTACATTTATATTGGCTCATGTCCAACATTACCGCCATGTT
GACATTGATTATTGACTAGTTATTAATAGTAATCAATTACGGGGTCATTAGTTCATAGCCCATATATGGA
GTTCCGCGTTACATAACTTACGGTAAATGGCCCGCCTGGCTGACCGCCCAACGACCCCCGCCCATTGACG
TCAATAATGACGTATGTTCCCATAGTAACGCCAATAGGGACTTTCCATTGACGTCAATGGGTGGAGTATT
TACGGTAAACTGCCCACTTGGCAGTACATCAAGTGTATCATATGCCAAGTACGCCCCCTATTGACGTCAA
TGACGGTAAATGGCCCGCCTGGCATTATGCCCAGTACATGACCTTATGGGACTTTCCTACTTGGCAGTAC
ATCTACGTATTAGTCATCGCTATTACCATG
Features (pLannotate 1.2.2; 15 found; start..end, strand, type, name):
      1..296     +  LTR            3' LTR (ΔU3) (fragment): self-inactivating 3' long terminal repeat (LTR) from Moloney murine leukemia virus
    359..716     +  misc_feature   MMLV Ψ: packaging signal of Moloney murine leukemia virus (MMLV)
    781..1197    +  CDS            gag (truncated): truncated Moloney murine leukemia virus (MMLV) gag gene lacking the start codon
   1207..1581    +  misc_feature   pol region: Moloney murine leukemia virus (MMLV) pol region containing the splice acceptor site
   1614..2330    +  CDS            mEGFP: mEGFP is a basic (constitutively fluorescent) green fluorescent protein published in 2002, derived from Aequorea victoria. It has moderate acid sensitivity.
   2349..8225    +  CDS            MYH9 (sequence withheld): MYH9_HUMAN - Experimental evidence at protein level: Swiss-Prot protein existence level 1. Cellular myosin that appears to play a role in cytokinesis, cell shape, and specialized functions such as secretion and capping. Required for cortical actin clearance prior to oocyte exocytosis (By similarity). Promotes cell motility in conjunction with S100A4 (PubMed:16707441). During cell spreading, plays an important role in cytoskeleton reorganization, focal contact formation (in the margins but not the central part of spreading cells), and lamellipodial retraction; this function is mechanically anta
   8270..8845    +  misc_feature   IRES2: internal ribosome entry site (IRES) of the encephalomyocarditis virus (EMCV)
   8852..9451    +  CDS            PuroR: puromycin N-acetyltransferase; pac from Streptomyces alboniger; confers resistance to puromycin
   9559..9680    +  LTR            3' LTR (ΔU3) (fragment): self-inactivating 3' long terminal repeat (LTR) from Moloney murine leukemia virus
   9681..10150   +  LTR            LTR: long terminal repeat from Moloney murine leukemia virus
  10216..10268   -  CDS            lacI (fragment): lac repressor; lacI; The lac repressor binds to the lac operator to inhibit transcription in E. coli. This inhibition can be relieved by adding lactose or isopropyl-β-D-thiogalactopyranoside (IPTG).
  10451..11039   -  rep_origin     ori: high-copy-number ColE1/pMB1/pBR322/pUC origin of replication
  11203..12063   -  CDS            AmpR: β-lactamase; bla; confers resistance to ampicillin, carbenicillin, and related antibiotics
  12064..12168   -  promoter       AmpR promoter: bla
  12356..12735   +  enhancer       CMV enhancer: human cytomegalovirus immediate early enhancer
