[The description below was written by a language model from this plasmid's Addgene catalogue record and pLannotate feature annotations shown in this document.]
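Description:
pMRX-IPU-GFP-MYH9 is a Moloney murine leukemia virus-based retroviral expression vector, built on the pMRX-IP backbone (itself pMX-derived), for expressing human non-muscle myosin heavy chain IIA (MYH9) in mammalian cells. It is maintained in E. coli through a high-copy ColE1/pUC origin and an ampicillin resistance gene driven by the bla promoter.

The retroviral unit is bounded by MMLV LTR sequences. Because the map is circular, the CMV enhancer annotated at the end of the sequence lies directly upstream of the 5' LTR fragment. This suggests a hybrid CMV/LTR promoter that drives genomic RNA production in packaging cells, although the record does not say so explicitly. Downstream are the MMLV Ψ packaging signal, a truncated gag lacking its start codon, and a pol region carrying the splice acceptor, which together support encapsidation and expression of the transcript. The payload is monomeric EGFP placed just upstream of the full-length MYH9 coding sequence, consistent with an N-terminal GFP-MYH9 fusion. This is followed by an EMCV IRES and the puromycin N-acetyltransferase gene, so the fusion protein and the puromycin marker are translated from a single bicistronic transcript and transduced cells can be selected with the drug.

Two inconsistencies are worth noting. The catalogue lists an N-terminal FLAG tag, whereas the plasmid name and the feature table indicate mEGFP, and no FLAG feature is annotated. The stated total size (12,084 bp) is also smaller than the 12,735 nt sequenced record. The construct comes from a study of NEK9 as a selective autophagy adaptor for MYH9 in primary cilia formation, and it is suited to generating stable cell lines for visualising or tracking myosin IIA.
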