Addgene plasmid #168273: pMRX-IPU-GFP-MYH9
Purpose: Expresses MYH9 in mammalian cells
Depositing lab: Noboru Mizushima. Depositing organization: The University of Tokyo. Publication: NEK9 regulates primary cilia formation by acting as a selective autophagy adaptor for MYH9/myosin IIA. Yamamoto Y, Chino H, Tsukamoto S, Ode KL, Ueda HR, Mizushima N. Nat Commun. 2021 Jun 2;12(1):3292. doi: 10.1038/s41467-021-23599-7. PubMed 34078910.
Backbone
  Vector backbone: pMRX-IP
  Backbone manufacturer: Dr.Shoji Yamaoka of Tokyo Medical and Dental University
  Backbone size w/o insert (bp): 5880
  Total vector size (bp): 12084
  Vector type: Mammalian Expression
  Selectable markers: Puromycin
Growth in bacteria
  Bacterial resistance: Ampicillin, 100 μg/mL
  Growth temperature: 37°C
  Growth strain: DH5alpha
  Copy number: High Copy
Gene/Insert
  Gene/Insert name: MYH9 (alt names: Myosin heavy chain 9; Myosin heavy chain, non-muscle IIa)
  Species: H. sapiens (human)
  Insert size (bp): 5880
  GenBank ID: NM_002473
  Entrez Gene: MYH9 (a.k.a. BDPLT6, DFNA17, EPSTS, FTNS, MATINS, MHA, NMHC-II-A, NMMHC-IIA, NMMHCA)
  Tag / fusion protein: FLAG (N terminal on insert)
  Cloning method: Gibson Cloning
  Sequencing primers: 5′ CAAGggttcaggctcgGGATCCgcacagcaagctgccga; 3′ ctgaggccaaacctgccgaataaGAATTCgggtCTCGAG
Resource information
  A portion of this plasmid was derived from a plasmid made by: It has the pMX backbone
Terms and licenses: Academic/Nonprofit Terms; Industry Terms: Not Available to Industry
How to cite: pMRX-IPU-GFP-MYH9 was a gift from Noboru Mizushima (Addgene plasmid # 168273 ; http://n2t.net/addgene:168273 ; RRID:Addgene_168273)
